>Addgene plasmid #112549 | pmiR-report-hARPC2 | addgene full sequence | sequence record 214936 | Addgene NGS Result
AGTTATTAATAGTAATCAATTACGGGGTCATTAGTTCATAGCCCATATATGGAGTTCCGCGTTACATAAC
TTACGGTAAATGGCCCGCCTGGCTGACCGCCCAACGACCCCCGCCCATTGACGTCAATAATGACGTATGT
TCCCATAGTAACGCCAATAGGGACTTTCCATTGACGTCAATGGGTGGAGTATTTACGGTAAACTGCCCAC
TTGGCAGTACATCAAGTGTATCATATGCCAAGTACGCCCCCTATTGACGTCAATGACGGTAAATGGCCCG
CCTGGCATTATGCCCAGTACATGACCTTATGGGACTTTCCTACTTGGCAGTACATCTACGTATTAGTCAT
CGCTATTACCATGGTGATGCGGTTTTGGCAGTACATCAATGGGCGTGGATAGCGGTTTGACTCACGGGGA
TTTCCAAGTCTCCACCCCATTGACGTCAATGGGAGTTTGTTTTGGCACCAAAATCAACGGGACTTTCCAA
AATGTCGTAACAACTCCGCCCCATTGACGCAAATGGGCGGTAGGCGTGTACGGTGGGAGGTCTATATAAG
CAGAGCTGGTTTAGTGAACCGTGGATCCACCATGGAAGACGCCAAAAACATAAAGAAAGGCCCGGCGCCA
TTCTATCCTCTAGAGGATGGAACCGCTGGAGAGCAACTGCATAAGGCTATGAAGAGATACGCCCTGGTTC
CTGGAACAATTGCTTTTACAGATGCACATATCGAGGTGAACATCACGTACGCGGAATACTTCGAAATGTC
CGTTCGGTTGGCAGAAGCTATGAAACGATATGGGCTGAATACAAATCACAGAATCGTCGTATGCAGTGAA
AACTCTCTTCAATTCTTTATGCCGGTGTTGGGCGCGTTATTTATCGGAGTTGCAGTTGCGCCCGCGAACG
ACATTTATAATGAACGTGAATTGCTCAACAGTATGAACATTTCGCAGCCTACCGTAGTGTTTGTTTCCAA
AAAGGGGTTGCAAAAAATTTTGAACGTGCAAAAAAAATTACCAATAATCCAGAAAATTATTATCATGGAT
TCTAAAACGGATTACCAGGGATTTCAGTCGATGTACACGTTCGTCACATCTCATCTACCTCCCGGTTTTA
ATGAATACGATTTTGTACCAGAGTCCTTTGATCGTGACAAAACAATTGCACTGATAATGAATTCCTCTGG
ATCTACTGGGTTACCTAAGGGTGTGGCCCTTCCGCATAGAACTGCCTGCGTCAGATTCTCGCATGCCAGA
GATCCTATTTTTGGCAATCAAATCGTTCCGGATACTGCGATTTTAAGTGTTGTCCCATTCCATCACGGTT
TTGGAATGTTTACTACACTCGGATATTTGATATGTGGATTTCGAGTCGTCTTAATGTATAGATTTGAAGA
AGAGCTGTTTTTACGATCCCTTCAGGATTACAAAATTCAAAGTGCGTTGCTAGTACCAACCCTATTTTCA
TTCTTCGCCAAAAGCACTCTGATTGACAAATACGATTTATCTAATTTACACGAAATTGCTTCTGGGGGCG
CACCTCTTTCGAAAGAAGTCGGGGAAGCGGTTGCAAAACGCTTCCATCTTCCAGGGATACGACAAGGATA
TGGGCTCACTGAGACTACATCAGCTATTCTGATTACACCCGAGGGGGATGATAAACCGGGCGCGGTCGGT
AAAGTTGTTCCATTTTTTGAAGCGAAGGTTGTGGATCTGGATACCGGGAAAACGCTGGGCGTTAATCAGA
GAGGCGAATTATGTGTCAGAGGACCTATGATTATGTCCGGTTATGTAAACAATCCGGAAGCGACCAACGC
CTTGATTGACAAGGATGGATGGCTACATTCTGGAGACATAGCTTACTGGGACGAAGACGAACACTTCTTC
ATAGTTGACCGCTTGAAGTCTTTAATTAAATACAAAGGATATCAGGTGGCCCCCGCTGAATTGGAATCGA
TATTGTTACAACACCCCAACATCTTCGACGCGGGCGTGGCAGGTCTTCCCGACGATGACGCCGGTGAACT
TCCCGCCGCCGTTGTTGTTTTGGAGCACGGAAAGACGATGACGGAAAAAGAGATCGTGGATTACGTCGCC
AGTCAAGTAACAACCGCGAAAAAGTTGCGCGGAGGAGTTGTGTTTGTGGACGAAGTACCGAAAGGTCTTA
CCGGAAAACTCGACGCAAGAAAAATCAGAGAGATCCTCATAAAGGCCAAGAAGGGCGGAAAGTCCAAATT
GCTCGAGTGATGAAAGCTGCGCACTAGTGAGGGAGCTCCTTGGGAATAAGAGGAGGAAGCGGCTGGCAAC
TGAAGGCTGGAACACTTGCTACTGGATAATCGTAGCTTTTAATGTTGCGCCTCTTCAGGTTCTTAAGGGA
TTCTCCGTTTTGGTTCCATTTTGTACACGTTTGGAAAATAATCTGCAGAAACGAGCTGTGCTTGCAAAGA
CTTCATAGTTCCCAAGAATTAAAAAAAAAAAAAAAAGAATTCCACTTGATCAACTTAATTCCTTTTCTTT
ATCTTCCCTCCCTCACTTCCCTTTTCTCCCACCCTCTTTTCCAAGCTGTTTCGCTTTGCAATATATTACT
GGTAATGAGTTGCAGGATAATGCAAGCTTAATAAAGGATCTTTTATTTTCATTGGATCTGTGTGTTGGTT
TTTTGTATGCGGCCGCTAGCTTGGCACTGGCCGTCGTTTTACAACGTCGTGACTGGGAAAACCCTGGCGT
TACCCAACTTAATCGCCTTGCAGCACATCCCCCTTTCGCCAGCTGGCGTAATAGCGAAGAGGCCCGCACC
GATCGCCCTTCCCAACAGTTGCGCAGCCTGAATGGCGAATGGCGCCTGATGCGGTATTTTCTCCTTACGC
ATCTGTGCGGTATTTCACACCGCATATGGTGCACTCTCAGTACAATCTGCTCTGATGCCGCATAGTTAAG
CCAGCCCCGACACCCGCCAACACCCGCTGACGCGCCCTGACGGGCTTGTCTGCTCCCGGCATCCGCTTAC
AGACAAGCTGTGACCGTCTCCGGGAGCTGCATGTGTCAGAGGTTTTCACCGTCATCACCGAAACGCGCGA
GACGAAAGATTGGTGTGGAAAGTCCCCAGGCTCCCCAGCAGGCAGAAGTATGCAAAGCATGCATCTCAAT
TAGTCAGCAACCAGGTGTGGAAAGTCCCCAGGCTCCCCAGCAGGCAGAAGTATGCAAAGCATGCATCTCA
ATTAGTCAGCAACCATAGTCCCGCCCCTAACTCCGCCCATCCCGCCCCTAACTCCGCCCAGTTCCGCCCA
TTCTCCGCCCCATGGCTGACTAATTTTTTTTATTTATGCAGAGGCCGAGGCCGCCTCGGCCTCTGAGCTA
TTCCAGAAGTAGTGAGGAGGCTTTTTTGGAGGCCTAGGCTTTTGCAAAAAGCTAGCTTGCATGCCTGCAG
GTCGGCCGCCACGACCGGTGCCGCCACCATCCCCTGACCCACGCCCCTGACCCCTCACAAGGAGACGACC
TTCCATGACCGAGTACAAGCCCACGGTGCGCCTCGCCACCCGCGACGACGTCCCCCGGGCCGTACGCACC
CTCGCCGCCGCGTTCGCCGACTACCCCGCCACGCGCCACACCGTCGACCCGGACCGCCACATCGAGCGGG
TCACCGAGCTGCAAGAACTCTTCCTCACGCGCGTCGGGCTCGACATCGGCAAGGTGTGGGTCGCGGACGA
CGGCGCCGCGGTGGCGGTCTGGACCACGCCGGAGAGCGTCGAAGCGGGGGCGGTGTTCGCCGAGATCGGC
CCGCGCATGGCCGAGTTGAGCGGTTCCCGGCTGGCCGCGCAGCAACAGATGGAAGGCCTCCTGGCGCCGC
ACCGGCCCAAGGAGCCCGCGTGGTTCCTGGCCACCGTCGGCGTCTCGCCCGACCACCAGGGCAAGGGTCT
GGGCAGCGCCGTCGTGCTCCCCGGAGTGGAGGCGGCCGAGCGCGCCGGGGTGCCCGCCTTCCTGGAGACC
TCCGCGCCCCGCAACCTCCCCTTCTACGAGCGGCTCGGCTTCACCGTCACCGCCGACGTCGAGGTGCCCG
AAGGACCGCGCACCTGGTGCATGACCCGCAAGCCCGGTGCCTGACGCCCGCCCCACGACCCGCAGCGCCC
GACCGAAAGGAGCGCACGACCCCATGGCTCCGACCGAAGCCACCCGGGGCGGCCCCGCCGACCCCGCACC
CGCCCCCGAGGCCCACCGACTCTAGAGGATCATAATCAGCCATACCACATTTGTAGAGGTTTTACTTGCT
TTAAAAAACCTCCCACACCTCCCCCTGAACCTGAAACATAAAATGAATGCAATTGTTGTTGTTAACTTGT
TTATTGCAGCTTATAATGGTTACAAATAAAGCAATAGCATCACAAATTTCACAAATAAAGCATTTTTTTC
ACTGCAATCTCGTGATACGCCTATTTTTATAGGTTAATGTCATGATAATAATGGTTTCTTAGACGTCAGG
TGGCACTTTTCGGGGAAATGTGCGCGGAACCCCTATTTGTTTATTTTTCTAAATACATTCAAATATGTAT
CCGCTCATGAGACAATAACCCTGATAAATGCTTCAATAATATTGAAAAAGGAAGAGTATGAGTATTCAAC
ATTTCCGTGTCGCCCTTATTCCCTTTTTTGCGGCATTTTGCCTTCCTGTTTTTGCTCACCCAGAAACGCT
GGTGAAAGTAAAAGATGCTGAAGATCAGTTGGGTGCACGAGTGGGTTACATCGAACTGGATCTCAACAGC
GGTAAGATCCTTGAGAGTTTTCGCCCCGAAGAACGTTTTCCAATGATGAGCACTTTTAAAGTTCTGCTAT
GTGGCGCGGTATTATCCCGTATTGACGCCGGGCAAGAGCAACTCGGTCGCCGCATACACTATTCTCAGAA
TGACTTGGTTGAGTACTCACCAGTCACAGAAAAGCATCTTACGGATGGCATGACAGTAAGAGAATTATGC
AGTGCTGCCATAACCATGAGTGATAACACTGCGGCCAACTTACTTCTGACAACGATCGGAGGACCGAAGG
AGCTAACCGCTTTTTTGCACAACATGGGGGATCATGTAACTCGCCTTGATCGTTGGGAACCGGAGCTGAA
TGAAGCCATACCAAACGACGAGCGTGACACCACGATGCCTGTAGCAATGGCAACAACGTTGCGCAAACTA
TTAACTGGCGAACTACTTACTCTAGCTTCCCGGCAACAATTAATAGACTGGATGGAGGCGGATAAAGTTG
CAGGACCACTTCTGCGCTCGGCCCTTCCGGCTGGCTGGTTTATTGCTGATAAATCTGGAGCCGGTGAGCG
TGGGTCTCGCGGTATCATTGCAGCACTGGGGCCAGATGGTAAGCCCTCCCGTATCGTAGTTATCTACACG
ACGGGGAGTCAGGCAACTATGGATGAACGAAATAGACAGATCGCTGAGATAGGTGCCTCACTGATTAAGC
ATTGGTAACTGTCAGACCAAGTTTACTCATATATACTTTAGATTGATTTAAAACTTCATTTTTAATTTAA
AAGGATCTAGGTGAAGATCCTTTTTGATAATCTCATGACCAAAATCCCTTAACGTGAGTTTTCGTTCCAC
TGAGCGTCAGACCCCGTAGAAAAGATCAAAGGATCTTCTTGAGATCCTTTTTTTCTGCGCGTAATCTGCT
GCTTGCAAACAAAAAAACCACCGCTACCAGCGGTGGTTTTTTTGCCGGATCAAGAGCTACCAACTCTTTT
TCCGAAGGTAACTGGCTTCAGCAGAGCGCAGATACCAAATACTGTTCTTCTAGTGTAGCCGTAGTTAGGC
CACCACTTCAAGAACTCTGTAGCACCGCCTACATACCTCGCTCTGCTAATCCTGTTACCAGTGGCTGCTG
CCAGTGGCGATAAGTCGTGTCTTACCGGGTTGGACTCAAGACGATAGTTACCGGATAAGGCGCAGCGGTC
GGGCTGAACGGGGGGTTCGTGCACACAGCCCAGCTTGGAGCGAACGACCTACACCGAACTGAGATACCTA
CAGCGTGAGCTATGAGAAAGCGCCACGCTTCCCGAAGGGAGAAAGGCGGACAGGTATCCGGTAAGCGGCA
GGGTCGGAACAGGAGAGCGCACGAGGGAGCTTCCAGGGGGAAACGCCTGGTATCTTTATAGTCCTGTCGG
GTTTCGCCACCTCTGACTTGAGCGTCGATTTTTGTGATGCTCGTCAGGGGGGCGGAGCCTATGGAAAAAC
GCCAGCAACGCGGCCTTTTTACGGTTCCTGGCCTTTTGCTGGCCTTTTGCTCACATGTTCTTTCCTGCGT
TATCCCCTGATTCTGTGGATAACCGTATTACCGCCTTTGAGTGAGCTGATACCGCTCGCCGCAGCCGAAC
GACCGAGCGCAGCGAGTCAGTGAGCGAGGAAGCGGAAGAGCGCCCAATACGCAAACCGCCTCTCCCCGCG
CGTTGGCCGATTCATTAATGCAGCTGGCACGACAGGTTTCCCGACTGGAAAGCGGGCAGTGAGCGCAACG
CAATTAATGTGAGTTAGCTCACTCATTAGGCACCCCAGGCTTTACACTTTATGCTTCCGGCTCGTATGTT
GTGTGGAATTGTGAGCGGATAACAATTTCACACAGGAAACAGCTATGACATGATTACGAATTGCAACGAT
TTAGGTGACACTATAGAAGAGAAGGAATTAATACGACTCACTATAGGGAGAGAGAGAGAATTACCCTCAC
TAAAGGGAGGAGAAGCATGAATTCAAGGTACCAGATCTT
Features (pLannotate 1.2.2; 22 found; start..end, strand, type, name):
     60..363     +  enhancer       CMV enhancer: human cytomegalovirus immediate early enhancer
    364..567     +  promoter       CMV promoter: human cytomegalovirus (CMV) immediate early promoter
    592..2241    +  CDS            luciferase: firefly luciferase; luc
   2632..2666    +  polyA_signal   poly(A) signal (fragment): synthetic polyadenylation signal
   2685..2839    +  CDS            lacZα (fragment): LacZα fragment of β-galactosidase; lacZ fragment
   2845..2944    -  misc_feature   bom (fragment): basis of mobility region from pBR322
   3046..3081    -  CDS            rop (fragment): Rop protein, which maintains plasmids at low copy number; rop
   3092..3408    +  promoter       SV40 promoter: SV40 enhancer and early promoter
   3414..3434    -  misc_feature   MCS (fragment): pUC18/19 multiple cloning site
   3505..4104    +  CDS            PuroR: puromycin N-acetyltransferase; pac from Streptomyces alboniger; confers resistance to puromycin
   4154..4219    +  CDS            dmpM (fragment): DMPM_STRAD - Protein inferred from homology: Swiss-Prot protein existence level 3. From Streptomyces alboniger.
   4228..4311    +  CDS            large T antigen (fragment): large T antigen from SV40 (simian virus 40)
   4334..4415    +  polyA_signal   SV40 poly(A) signal: SV40 polyadenylation signal
   4503..4607    +  promoter       AmpR promoter: bla
   4608..5468    +  CDS            AmpR: β-lactamase; bla; confers resistance to ampicillin, carbenicillin, and related antibiotics
   5639..6227    +  rep_origin     ori: high-copy-number ColE1/pMB1/pBR322/pUC origin of replication
   6410..6502    +  CDS            lacI (fragment): lac repressor; lacI; The lac repressor binds to the lac operator to inhibit transcription in E. coli. This inhibition can be relieved by adding lactose or isopropyl-β-D-thiogalactopyranoside (IPTG).
   6515..6536    +  protein_bind   CAP binding site: CAP binding activates transcription in the presence of cAMP. E. coli catabolite activator protein
   6551..6581    +  promoter       lac promoter: promoter for the E. coli lac operon
   6589..6605    +  protein_bind   lac operator: The lac repressor binds to the lac operator to inhibit transcription in E. coli. This inhibition can be relieved by adding lactose or isopropyl-β-D-thiogalactopyranoside (IPTG). lac repressor encoded by lacI
   6649..6667    +  promoter       SP6 promoter: promoter for bacteriophage SP6 RNA polymerase
   6679..6697    +  promoter       T7 promoter: promoter for bacteriophage T7 RNA polymerase
