[The description below was written by a language model from this plasmid's Addgene catalogue record and pLannotate feature annotations shown in this document.]
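Description:
pmiR-report-hARPC2 is a mammalian luciferase reporter plasmid built on the Ambion pmiR-report backbone and intended for 3'UTR reporter assays. A 335 bp fragment of human ARPC2 (which encodes the p34 subunit of the Arp2/3 actin-nucleating complex) was inserted between the SacI and HindIII sites. The record does not annotate the insert itself. However, the unannotated gap between the end of the firefly luciferase coding sequence and the synthetic poly(A) signal fragment fits its expected position downstream of the reporter, where it would become part of the luciferase transcript's 3' untranslated region. Given the stated purpose, the fragment is presumably ARPC2 3'UTR sequence, although the catalogue fields give only the gene name.

Luciferase transcription is driven by the human cytomegalovirus immediate early enhancer and promoter. Regulatory elements in the appended ARPC2 sequence, such as microRNA binding sites, can therefore alter mRNA stability or translation, and this is read out as a change in luciferase activity. The associated publication concerns the miR-143/145 cluster, so the construct was probably used to test targeting of ARPC2 by those microRNAs, typically by co-transfecting it with a microRNA or inhibitor.

A separate cassette places puromycin N-acetyltransferase under the SV40 enhancer/early promoter with an SV40 poly(A) signal, which allows selection of transfected mammalian cells. In E. coli, the 6,759 nt plasmid is maintained at high copy through a ColE1/pUC-type origin and selected with ampicillin via β-lactamase. The remaining annotations appear to be leftovers from the backbone's cloning history. They include the lac promoter/operator, SP6 and T7 promoters, and fragments of lacZα, lacI, rop and bom.
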