Addgene plasmid #112549: pmiR-report-hARPC2
Purpose: 3'UTR reporter assay
Depositing lab: Shusheng Wang. Depositing organization: Tulane University. Publication: Regulation of intraocular pressure by microRNA cluster miR-143/145. Li X, Zhao F, Xin M, Li G, Luna C, Li G, Zhou Q, He Y, Yu B, Olson E, Gonzalez P, Wang S. Sci Rep. 2017 Apr 19;7(1):915. doi: 10.1038/s41598-017-01003-z. PubMed 28424493.
Backbone
  Vector backbone: pmiR-report
  Backbone manufacturer: Ambion
  Vector type: Luciferase
Growth in bacteria
  Bacterial resistance: Ampicillin, 100 μg/mL
  Growth temperature: 37°C
  Growth strain: DH5alpha
  Copy number: High Copy
Gene/Insert
  Gene/Insert name: ARPC2
  Species: H. sapiens (human)
  Insert size (bp): 335
  Entrez Gene: ARPC2 (a.k.a. ARC34, PNAS-139, PRO2446, p34-Arc)
  Cloning method: Restriction Enzyme; 5′ cloning site SacI (unknown if destroyed); 3′ cloning site HindIII (unknown if destroyed)
Terms and licenses: Academic/Nonprofit Terms; Industry Terms: Not Available to Industry
Depositor comments: clone into pmiR-report using SacI/HindIII
How to cite: pmiR-report-hARPC2 was a gift from Shusheng Wang (Addgene plasmid # 112549 ; http://n2t.net/addgene:112549 ; RRID:Addgene_112549)
