>Addgene plasmid #112549 | pmiR-report-hARPC2 | depositor partial sequence | sequence record 212014 | Insert Sequence
GCATTATCCTGCAACTCATTACCAGTAATATATTGCAAAGCGAAACAGCTTGGAAAAGAGGGTGGGAGAA
AAGGGAAGTGAGGGAGGGAAGATAAAGAAAAGGAATTAAGTTGATCAAGTGGAATTCTTTTTTTTTTTTT
TTTAATTCTTGGGAACTATGAAGTCTTTGCAAGCACAGCTCGTTTCTGCAGATTATTTTCCAAACGTGTA
CAAAATGGAACCAAAACGGAGAATCCCTTAAGAACCTGAAGAGGCGCAACATTAAAAGCTACGATTATCC
AGTAGCAAGTGTTCCAGCCTTCAGTTGCCAGCCGCTTCCTCCTCTTATTCCCAAG
